Addgene plasmid #54588: Emerald-N1
Purpose: (Empty Backbone) Localization: N1 Cloning Vector, Excitation: 487, Emission: 509
Depositing lab: Michael Davidson. Depositing organization: Florida State University, Tallahassee.
Backbone
  Vector backbone: Emerald-N1
  Backbone size (bp): 4750
  Vector type: Mammalian Expression
  Selectable markers: Neomycin (select with G418)
  Tag / fusion protein: Emerald (C terminal on backbone)
Growth in bacteria
  Bacterial resistance: Kanamycin, 50 μg/mL
  Growth temperature: 37°C
  Growth strain: DH5alpha
  Copy number: High Copy
Gene/Insert
  Gene/Insert name: None
  Tag / fusion protein: Emerald (C terminal on backbone)
Terms and licenses: Academic/Nonprofit Terms; Industry Terms
Depositor comments: wtGFP + F64L; S65T; S72A; N149K; M153T; I167T. Excitation = 487; Emission = 509
How to cite: Emerald-N1 was a gift from Michael Davidson (Addgene plasmid # 54588 ; http://n2t.net/addgene:54588 ; RRID:Addgene_54588)
