[The description below was written by a language model from this plasmid's Addgene catalogue record.]
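Description:
Emerald-N1 is an empty mammalian expression backbone of about 4.75 kb, designed for building fusions in which the green fluorescent protein Emerald sits at the C terminus of a protein of interest. In the "N1" arrangement, a coding sequence without its stop codon is cloned upstream of, and in frame with, the fluorescent protein, so that the inserted gene forms the N-terminal part of the fusion. No gene is present in the deposited plasmid, and without an insert it serves as a cloning vector.

Emerald is a derivative of wild-type GFP carrying the substitutions F64L, S65T, S72A, N149K, M153T and I167T. The record gives an excitation maximum of 487 nm and an emission maximum of 509 nm, which suits standard GFP/FITC filter sets.

The plasmid is propagated in E. coli as a high-copy plasmid under kanamycin selection. It also carries a neomycin resistance marker, so stably transfected mammalian cells can be selected with G418. The record has no feature table and does not state the promoter driving the fusion, the polyadenylation signal, the origin of replication or the composition of the multiple cloning site, so these details should be confirmed from the full sequence.

Typical uses are live-cell or fixed-cell imaging of protein localization and dynamics through C-terminal Emerald tagging, and generating a family of localization constructs from a common backbone.
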