>Addgene plasmid #54588 | Emerald-N1 | depositor partial sequence | sequence record 84985 | insert sequence
CCCATGACGTCATGGGAGTTGTTTGCACAAATCAACGGGACTTTCCAAAAGTCGTACACTCCGCCCCATG
ACGCAAATGGGCGGTAGGCGTGTACGTGGAGGTCTATATAAGCAGAGCTGGTTAGTGACCGTCAGATCCG
CTAGCGCTACCGGACTCAGATCTCGAGCTCAAGCTTCGAATTCTGCAGTCGACGGTACCGCGGGCCCGGG
ATCCACCGGTCGCCACCATGGTGAGCAAGGGCGAGGAGCTGTTCACCGGGGTGGTGCCCATCCTGGTCGA
GCTGGACGGCGACGTAAACGGCCACAAGTTCAGCGTGTCCGGCGAGGGCGAGGGCGATGCCACCTACGGC
AAGCTGACCCTGAAGTTCATCTGCACCACCGGCAAGCTGCCCGTGCCCTGGCCCACCCTCGTGACCACCT
TGACCTACGGCGTGCAGTGCTTCGCCCGCTACCCCGACCACATGAAGCAGCACGACTTCTTCAAGTCCGC
CATGCCCGAAGGCTACGTCCAGGAGCGCACCATCTTCTTCAAGGACGACGGCAACTACAAGACCCGCGCC
GAGGTGAAGTTCGAGGGCGACACCCTGGTGAACCGCATCGAGCTGAAGGGCATCGACTTCAAGGAGGACG
GCAACATCCTGGGGCACAAGCTGGAGTACAACTACAACAGCCACAAGGTCTATATCACCGCCGACAAGCA
GAAGAACGGCATCAAGGTGAACTTCAAGACCCGCCACAACATCGAGGACGGCAGCGTGCAGCTCGCCGAC
CACTACCAGCAGAACACCCCCATCGGCGACGGCCCCGTGCTGCTGCCCGACAACCACTACCTGAGCACCC
AGTCCGCCCTGAGCAAAGACCCCAACGAGAAGCGCGATCACATGGTCCTGCTGGAGTTCGTGACCGCCGC
CGGGATCACTCTCGGCATGGACGAGCTGTACAAGTAAGCGGCCGCGACTCTAGATCATAATCAGCCATAC
CACATTTGTAGAGGTTTTACTTGCTTTAAAAAACCTCCACACCTCCCCCTGAACCTGAA
