>Addgene plasmid #54588 | Emerald-N1 | addgene partial sequence | sequence record 90452 | CMV-F 5'-CGCAAATGGGCGGTAGGCGTG-3'
GTGAACCGTCAGATCCGCTAGCGCTACCGGACTCAGATCTCGAGCTCAAGCTTCGAATTCTGCAGTCGAC
GGTACCGCGGGCCCGGGATCCACCGGTCGCCACCATGGTGAGCAAGGGCGAGGAGCTGTTCACCGGGGTG
GTGCCCATCCTGGTCGAGCTGGACGGCGACGTAAACGGCCACAAGTTCAGCGTGTCCGGCGAGGGCGAGG
GCGATGCCACCTACGGCAAGCTGACCCTGAAGTTCATCTGCACCACCGGCAAGCTGCCCGTGCCCTGGCC
CACCCTCGTGACCACCTTGACCTACGGCGTGCAGTGCTTCGCCCGCTACCCCGACCACATGAAGCAGCAC
GACTTCTTCAAGTCCGCCATGCCCGAAGGCTACGTCCAGGAGCGCACCATCTTCTTCAAGGACGACGGCA
ACTACAAGACCCGCGCCGAGGTGAAGTTCGAGGGCGACACCCTGGTGAACCGCATCGAGCTGAAGGGCAT
CGACTTCAAGGAGGACGGCAACATCCTGGGGCACAAGCTGGAGTACAACTACAACAGCCACAAGGTCTAT
ATCACCGCCGACAAGCAGAAGAACGGCATCAAGGTGAACTTCAAGACCCGCCACAACATCGAGGACGGCA
GCGTGCAGCTCGCCGACCACTACCAGCAGAACACCCCCATCGGCGACGGCCCCGTGCTGCTGCCCGACAA
CCACTACCTGAGCACCCAGTCCGCCCTGAGCAAAGACCCCAACGAGAAGCGCGATCACATGGTCCTGCTG
GAGTTCGTGACCGCCGCCGGGATCACTCTCGGCATGGACGAGCTGTACAAGTAAGCGGCCGCGACTCTAG
ATCATAATCAGCCATACCACATTTGTAGAGGTT
